>Addgene plasmid #102641 | pUC19, containing H2-Kb c57/BL6 WK9 | depositor full sequence | sequence record 194013 | pUC19, containing H2-Kb c57/BL6 WK9 sequence 6581 bps
GAACCAATCAGTGTCGCCGCGGACGCTGGATATAAAGTCCACGCAGCCCGCAGAACTCAGAAGTCGCGAA
TCGCCGACAGGTGCGATGGTACCGTGCACGCTGCTCCTGCTGTTGGCGGCCGCCCTGGCTCCGACTCAGA
CCCGCGCGGGTGAGTACCGGGCCGGGAGGGAAACGGCCTCTGAGGGGAGGGGCGGCACCGGGGAAGCCGC
GTCCTCGGGTCGCCCACCGGACCCTCCGCCCCTTCTCCACCCGAGTCCCGCGCCCTGCTCCCCTCTCAGC
CCGCGCAGCCGCCCGGGGTCTGGTGAGGTGGTCCGGGTCTCACCGCGCGCCGCCCCCAGGCCCACACTCG
CTGAGGTATTTCGTCACCGCCGTGTCCCGGCCCGGCCTCGGGGAGCCCCGGTACATGGAAGTCGGCTACG
TGGACGACACGGAGTTCGTGCGCTTCGACAGCGACGCGGAGAATCCGAGATATGAGCCGCGGGCGCGGTG
GATGGAGCAGGAGGGGCCCGAGTATTGGGAGCGGGAGACACAGAAAGCCAAGGGCAATGAGCAGAGTTTC
CGAGTGGACCTGAGGACCCTGCTCGGCTACTACAACCAGAGCAAGGGCGGTGAGTGACCCCGGGTCGGAG
GTCACGACCCCTCCACGTCCCGACACAGGGACGCTGACGTCCCGGGTCCCAAGTCCGAGGTTCGGGAACA
GAACGGACCCGGAACCGGTTTCTCTTTCAGTTTGGAGGAGTCCGCGGGCGGGCGGGGCCGGGGCGGGTGA
GCGGGGCTGACCGCGGGGTCCCGCAGGCTCTCACACTATTCAGGTGATCTCTGGCTGTGAAGTGGGGTCC
GACGGGCGACTCCTCCGCGGGTACCAGCAGTACGCCTACGACGGCTGCGATTACATCGCCCTGAACGAAG
ACCTGAAAACGTGGACGGCGGCGGGCATGGCGGCGCTGATCACCAAACACAAGTGGGAGCAGGCTGGTGA
AGCAGAGAGACTCAGGGCCTACCTGGAGGGCACGTGCGTGGAGTGGCTCCGCAGATACCTGAAGGACGGG
AACGCGACGCTGCTGCGCACAGGTGCAGGGGCCGCGGGCAGCTCCTCCCTCTGCCCTCGGGCTGGGGCTC
AGTCCTGGGGAAGAAGAAACCCTCAGCTGGGGTGATGCCCCTGTCTCAGAGGGGAGAGAGTGTCGCTGGT
CTCCTGATCCCTCATCACAGTGACTGCACTGACTCTCCCAGGGCTCAGCCTTCTCCCTGGACAGTGCCCA
GGCTGTCTCAGGAGGGAAGGAGAGAATTTCCCTGAGGTAACAACAGCTGCTCCCTTCAGTTCCCCTGCAG
CCTCTGTCAGCCATGGCCTCTCCCAGGCCGGGTTCTCTGCCCACGCCCACTGTCTGTAGACACTGACTCC
TGTCCTGCTGAATGTGTCAGCCCTTACACCTCAGGACCGGAAGTCTCCTTACCTGATAAGAGACATGGAC
ACCTCTACACTAGGACGGTTCACCTAGTTTCTAGAATTTTCCAAAGAATACATTCTCACAGATCCCTCCC
TGTCTGTGGGGTTTTGCACCCCTTAACAACCCAATTCTATCTATTCCTACAGTGGTGAATGGTCACATGA
GCCCTTATGGGCTACCCTGGAGGAATATAAATCGTGGATTTTCTTCTCTCTCTCTCTCTCCCTCTCTTTC
CGTTTTTTTTTTTTTTTTTTTTTTTTTTTTTTCCTAGACGGGGTTTCTCTGTATAGCCCTGGCTGTCCTG
GAACTCACTTTGTAGACCAGGTTGGCCTTGAACTCAGAAATCTGCCTGCCTCTGGCTCCCGAGTGCTGGG
ATTAAAGGCATGCGCCACCACTCCTGGCCTTTCTTTTTTCTTAACTTTTTTTTTGGTGGGGGGGGGGCTT
ATTTTGTTTCTAGTCAGCTTTTGTCTGCATTGGAGTGATCCAGTCTCTCCATGCCCTCCTATTATCATTT
GTTTCAGTCTCCACAGGTGCCAGGGAAGGCTGCTAACCTGGATAATTAGACAAGTTAAATCAGGGTTCGA
ATTAAAGAAGAGATTCCTGTGAGCTTAGACTGTTTCCTGTCAGAACTAAACATGCAGAAGCCTCCTGCTC
TTCCTCTGCCCCACAAGTTACAGTGCTCCCTCCCGCTAGTAAATCAGGACTTGGACTCTGAGAGGCAGGG
TCTTCTGCAATCCAGGGCTGAGTGAGAGGGAAGACCACACACCCTGTGAGCCCACTGTGTTCCAGTGAGT
GCTGCACTGGGGTCCACAGCACACTCCAGGGATCCTGTGTGACACACCTGTACCTTGTCCCCCAGAGTCA
GGGGCTGGGAGTCATTTTCTCTGGCTACACACTTAGTGATGGCTGTTCACTTGGACTGACAGTTAATGTT
GGTCAGCAAGGTGACTACAATGGTTGAGTCTCAATGGTGTCACCTTCCAGGATCATACAGCCCTAATTTT
AATATGAACTCAAACACATATTAAATTAGTTATTTTCCATTCCCTCCTCCATTCTTTGACTACCTCTCTC
ATGCTATTGAACATCACATAAGGATGGCCATGTTTACCCAATGGCTCATGTGGATTCCCTCTTAGCTTCT
GAGTCCCAAAAGAAAATGTGCAGTCCTGTGCTGAGGGGACCAGCTCTGCTTTTGGTCACTAGTGCGATGA
CAGTTGAAGTGTCAAACAGACACATAGTTCACTGTCATCATTGATTTAACTGAGTCTTGGGTAGATTTCA
GTTTGTCTTGTTAATTGTGTGATTTCTTAAATCTTCCACACAGATTCCCCAAAGGCCCATGTGACCCATC
ACAGCAGACCTGAAGATAAAGTCACCCTGAGGTGCTGGGCCCTGGGCTTCTACCCTGCTGACATCACCCT
GACCTGGCAGTTGAATGGGGAGGAGCTGATCCAGGACATGAAGCTTGTGGAGACCAGGCCTGCAGGGGAT
GGAACCTTCCAGAAGTGGGCATCTGTGGTGGTGCCTCTTGGGAAGGAGCAGTATTACACATGCCATGTGT
ACCATCAGGGGCTGCCTGAGCCCCTCACCCTGAGATGGGGTAAGGAGAGTGTGGGTGCAGAGCTGGGGTC
AGGGAAAGCTGGAGCTTTCTGCAGACCCTGAGCTGCTCAGGGCTGAGAGCTGGGGTCATGACCCTCACCT
TCATTTCTTGTACCTGTCCTTCCCAGAGCCTCCTCCATCCACTGTCTCCAACATGGCGACCGTTGCTGTT
CTGGTTGTCCTTGGAGCTGCAATAGTCACTGGAGCTGTGGTGGCTTTTGTGATGAAGATGAGAAGGAGAA
ACACAGGTAGGAAAGGGCAGAGTCTGAGTTTTCTCTCAGCCTCCTTTAGAGTGTGCTCTGCTCATCAATG
GGGAACACAGGCACACCCCACATTGCTACTGTCTCTAACTGGGTCTGCTGTCAGTTCTGGGAACTTCCTA
GTGTCAAGATCTTCCTGGAACTCTCACAGCTTTTCTTCTCACAGGTGGAAAAGGAGGGGACTATGCTCTG
GCTCCAGGTTAGTGTGGGGACAGAGTTGTCCTGGGGACATTGGAGTGAAGTTGGAGATGATGGGAGCTCT
GGGAATCCATAATAGCTCCTCCAGAGAAATCTTCTAGGTGCCTGAGTTGTGCCATGAAATGAATATGTAC
ATGTACATATGCATATACATTTGTTTTGTTATACCCTAGGCTCCCAGACCTCTGATCTGTCTCTCCCAGA
TTGTAAAGGTGACACTCTAGGGTCTGATTGGGGAGGGGCAATGTGGACATGATTGGGTTTCAGGAACTCC
CAGAATCCCCTGTGAGCGAGTGATGGGTTGTTCGAATGTTGTCTTCACAGTGATGGTTCATGACCCTCAT
TCTCTAGCGTGAAGACAGCTGCCTGGAGTGGACTTGGTGACAGACAATGTCTTCTCATATCTCCTGTGAC
ATCCAGAGCCCTCAGTTCTCTTTAGTCAAGTGTCTGATGTTCCCTGTGAGCCTATGGACTCAATGTGAAG
AACTGTGGAGCCCAGTCCACCCCTCTACACCAGGACCCTGTCCCTGCACTGCTCTGTCTTCCCTTCCACA
GCCAACCTTGCTGGTTCAGCCAAACACTGAGGGACATCTGTAGCCTGTCAGCTCCATGCTACCCTGACCT
GCAACTCCTCACTTCCACACTGAGAATAATAATTTGAATGTAACCTTGATTGTTATCATCACGACCTAGG
GCTGATTTCTTGTTAATTTCATGGATTGAGAATGCTTAGAGGTTTTGTTTGTTTGTTTGGTTGATTTGTT
TTTTTGAAGAAATAAATGATAGATGAATAAACTTCCAGAATCTGGGTCACTATTAAGCCAGCCCCGACAC
CCGCCAACACCCGCTGACGCGCCCTGACGGGCTTGTCTGCTCCCGGCATCCGCTTACAGACAAGCTGTGA
CCGTCTCCGGGAGCTGCATGTGTCAGAGGTTTTCACCGTCATCACCGAAACGCGCGAGACGAAAGGGCCT
CGTGATACGCCTATTTTTATAGGTTAATGTCATGATAATAATGGTTTCTTAGACGTCAGGTGGCACTTTT
CGGGGAAATGTGCGCGGAACCCCTATTTGTTTATTTTTCTAAATACATTCAAATATGTATCCGCTCATGA
GACAATAACCCTGATAAATGCTTCAATAATATTGAAAAAGGAAGAGTATGAGTATTCAACATTTCCGTGT
CGCCCTTATTCCCTTTTTTGCGGCATTTTGCCTTCCTGTTTTTGCTCACCCAGAAACGCTGGTGAAAGTA
AAAGATGCTGAAGATCAGTTGGGTGCACGAGTGGGTTACATCGAACTGGATCTCAACAGCGGTAAGATCC
TTGAGAGTTTTCGCCCCGAAGAACGTTTTCCAATGATGAGCACTTTTAAAGTTCTGCTATGTGGCGCGGT
ATTATCCCGTATTGACGCCGGGCAAGAGCAACTCGGTCGCCGCATACACTATTCTCAGAATGACTTGGTT
GAGTACTCACCAGTCACAGAAAAGCATCTTACGGATGGCATGACAGTAAGAGAATTATGCAGTGCTGCCA
TAACCATGAGTGATAACACTGCGGCCAACTTACTTCTGACAACGATCGGAGGACCGAAGGAGCTAACCGC
TTTTTTGCACAACATGGGGGATCATGTAACTCGCCTTGATCGTTGGGAACCGGAGCTGAATGAAGCCATA
CCAAACGACGAGCGTGACACCACGATGCCTGTAGCAATGGCAACAACGTTGCGCAAACTATTAACTGGCG
AACTACTTACTCTAGCTTCCCGGCAACAATTAATAGACTGGATGGAGGCGGATAAAGTTGCAGGACCACT
TCTGCGCTCGGCCCTTCCGGCTGGCTGGTTTATTGCTGATAAATCTGGAGCCGGTGAGCGTGGGTCTCGC
GGTATCATTGCAGCACTGGGGCCAGATGGTAAGCCCTCCCGTATCGTAGTTATCTACACGACGGGGAGTC
AGGCAACTATGGATGAACGAAATAGACAGATCGCTGAGATAGGTGCCTCACTGATTAAGCATTGGTAACT
GTCAGACCAAGTTTACTCATATATACTTTAGATTGATTTAAAACTTCATTTTTAATTTAAAAGGATCTAG
GTGAAGATCCTTTTTGATAATCTCATGACCAAAATCCCTTAACGTGAGTTTTCGTTCCACTGAGCGTCAG
ACCCCGTAGAAAAGATCAAAGGATCTTCTTGAGATCCTTTTTTTCTGCGCGTAATCTGCTGCTTGCAAAC
AAAAAAACCACCGCTACCAGCGGTGGTTTGTTTGCCGGATCAAGAGCTACCAACTCTTTTTCCGAAGGTA
ACTGGCTTCAGCAGAGCGCAGATACCAAATACTGTTCTTCTAGTGTAGCCGTAGTTAGGCCACCACTTCA
AGAACTCTGTAGCACCGCCTACATACCTCGCTCTGCTAATCCTGTTACCAGTGGCTGCTGCCAGTGGCGA
TAAGTCGTGTCTTACCGGGTTGGACTCAAGACGATAGTTACCGGATAAGGCGCAGCGGTCGGGCTGAACG
GGGGGTTCGTGCACACAGCCCAGCTTGGAGCGAACGACCTACACCGAACTGAGATACCTACAGCGTGAGC
TATGAGAAAGCGCCACGCTTCCCGAAGGGAGAAAGGCGGACAGGTATCCGGTAAGCGGCAGGGTCGGAAC
AGGAGAGCGCACGAGGGAGCTTCCAGGGGGAAACGCCTGGTATCTTTATAGTCCTGTCGGGTTTCGCCAC
CTCTGACTTGAGCGTCGATTTTTGTGATGCTCGTCAGGGGGGCGGAGCCTATGGAAAAACGCCAGCAACG
CGGCCTTTTTACGGTTCCTGGCCTTTTGCTGGCCTTTTGCTCACATGTTCTTTCCTGCGTTATCCCCTGA
TTCTGTGGATAACCGTATTACCGCCTTTGAGTGAGCTGATACCGCTCGCCGCAGCCGAACGACCGAGCGC
AGCGAGTCAGTGAGCGAGGAAGCGGAAGAGCGCCCAATACGCAAACCGCCTCTCCCCGCGCGTTGGCCGA
TTCATTAATGCAGCTGGCACGACAGGTTTCCCGACTGGAAAGCGGGCAGTGAGCGCAACGCAATTAATGT
G
Features (pLannotate 1.2.2; 11 found; start..end, strand, type, name):
     80..205     +  CDS            H2-Q10 (fragment): HA10_MOUSE - Experimental evidence at protein level: Swiss-Prot protein existence level 1. Involved in the presentation of foreign antigens to the immune system. From Mus musculus (Mouse).
    309..611     +  CDS            RT1-Aw2 (fragment): HA11_RAT - Experimental evidence at protein level: Swiss-Prot protein existence level 1. Involved in the presentation of foreign antigens to the immune system. From Rattus norvegicus (Rat).
    796..1071    +  CDS            H2-D1 (fragment): HA1Y_MOUSE - Experimental evidence at protein level: Swiss-Prot protein existence level 1. Involved in the presentation of foreign antigens to the immune system. From Mus musculus (Mouse).
   2761..3057    +  CDS            H2-D1 (fragment): HA1Y_MOUSE - Experimental evidence at protein level: Swiss-Prot protein existence level 1. Involved in the presentation of foreign antigens to the immune system. From Mus musculus (Mouse).
   3176..3382    +  CDS            H2-T23 (fragment): HA15_MOUSE - Experimental evidence at protein level: Swiss-Prot protein existence level 1. Involved in the presentation of foreign antigens to the immune system. From Mus musculus (Mouse).
   3670..3759    +  CDS            HA1Z_MOUSE (fragment): Experimental evidence at transcript level: Swiss-Prot protein existence level 2. Involved in the presentation of foreign antigens to the immune system. From Mus musculus (Mouse).
   4433..4468    -  CDS            rop (fragment): Rop protein, which maintains plasmids at low copy number; rop
   4563..4667    +  promoter       AmpR promoter: bla
   4668..5528    +  CDS            AmpR: β-lactamase; bla; confers resistance to ampicillin, carbenicillin, and related antibiotics
   5699..6287    +  rep_origin     ori: high-copy-number ColE1/pMB1/pBR322/pUC origin of replication
   6470..6562    +  CDS            lacI (fragment): lac repressor; lacI; The lac repressor binds to the lac operator to inhibit transcription in E. coli. This inhibition can be relieved by adding lactose or isopropyl-β-D-thiogalactopyranoside (IPTG).
