>Addgene plasmid #102641 | pUC19, containing H2-Kb c57/BL6 WK9 | addgene full sequence | sequence record 201260 | Addgene NGS Result
CCTCTACACTAGGACGGTTCACCTAGTTTCTAGAATTTTCCAAAGAATACATTCTCACAGATCCCTCCCT
GTCTGTGGGGTTTTGCACCCCTTAACAACCCAATTCTATCTATTCCTACAGTGGTGAATGGTCACATGAG
CCCTTATGGGCTACCCTGGAGGAATATAAATCGTGGATTTTCTTCTCTCTCTCTCTCTCCCTCTCTTTCC
GTTTTTTTTTTTTTTTTTTTTTTTTTTTTTTCCTAGACGGGGTTTCTCTGTATAGCCCTGGCTGTCCTGG
AACTCACTTTGTAGACCAGGTTGGCCTTGAACTCAGAAATCTGCCTGCCTCTGGCTCCCGAGTGCTGGGA
TTAAAGGCATGCGCCACCACTCCTGGCCTTTCTTTTTTCTTAACTTTTTTTTTGGTGGGGGGGGGGCTTA
TTTTGTTTCTAGTCAGCTTTTGTCTGCATTGGAGTGATCCAGTCTCTCCATGCCCTCCTATTATCATTTG
TTTCAGTCTCCACAGGTGCCAGGGAAGGCTGCTAACCTGGATAATTAGACAAGTTAAATCAGGGTTCGAA
TTAAAGAAGAGATTCCTGTGAGCTTAGACTGTTTCCTGTCAGAACTAAACATGCAGAAGCCTCCTGCTCT
TCCTCTGCCCCACAAGTTACAGTGCTCCCTCCCGCTAGTAAATCAGGACTTGGACTCTGAGAGGCAGGGT
CTTCTGCAATCCAGGGCTGAGTGAGAGGGAAGACCACACACCCTGTGAGCCCACTGTGTTCCAGTGAGTG
CTGCACTGGGGTCCACAGCACACTCCAGGGATCCTGTGTGACACACCTGTACCTTGTCCCCCAGAGTCAG
GGGCTGGGAGTCATTTTCTCTGGCTACACACTTAGTGATGGCTGTTCACTTGGACTGACAGTTAATGTTG
GTCAGCAAGGTGACTACAATGGTTGAGTCTCAATGGTGTCACCTTCCAGGATCATACAGCCCTAATTTTA
ATATGAACTCAAACACATATTAAATTAGTTATTTTCCATTCCCTCCTCCATTCTTTGACTACCTCTCTCA
TGCTATTGAACATCACATAAGGATGGCCATGTTTACCCAATGGCTCATGTGGATTCCCTCTTAGCTTCTG
AGTCCCAAAAGAAAATGTGCAGTCCTGTGCTGAGGGGACCAGCTCTGCTTTTGGTCACTAGTGCGATGAC
AGTTGAAGTGTCAAACAGACACATAGTTCACTGTCATCATTGATTTAACTGAGTCTTGGGTAGATTTCAG
TTTGTCTTGTTAATTGTGTGATTTCTTAAATCTTCCACACAGATTCCCCAAAGGCCCATGTGACCCATCA
CAGCAGACCTGAAGATAAAGTCACCCTGAGGTGCTGGGCCCTGGGCTTCTACCCTGCTGACATCACCCTG
ACCTGGCAGTTGAATGGGGAGGAGCTGATCCAGGACATGAAGCTTGTGGAGACCAGGCCTGCAGGGGATG
GAACCTTCCAGAAGTGGGCATCTGTGGTGGTGCCTCTTGGGAAGGAGCAGTATTACACATGCCATGTGTA
CCATCAGGGGCTGCCTGAGCCCCTCACCCTGAGATGGGGTAAGGAGAGTGTGGGTGCAGAGCTGGGGTCA
GGGAAAGCTGGAGCTTTCTGCAGACCCTGAGCTGCTCAGGGCTGAGAGCTGGGGTCATGACCCTCACCTT
CATTTCTTGTACCTGTCCTTCCCAGAGCCTCCTCCATCCACTGTCTCCAACATGGCGACCGTTGCTGTTC
TGGTTGTCCTTGGAGCTGCAATAGTCACTGGAGCTGTGGTGGCTTTTGTGATGAAGATGAGAAGGAGAAA
CACAGGTAGGAAAGGGCAGAGTCTGAGTTTTCTCTCAGCCTCCTTTAGAGTGTGCTCTGCTCATCAATGG
GGAACACAGGCACACCCCACATTGCTACTGTCTCTAACTGGGTCTGCTGTCAGTTCTGGGAACTTCCTAG
TGTCAAGATCTTCCTGGAACTCTCACAGCTTTTCTTCTCACAGGTGGAAAAGGAGGGGACTATGCTCTGG
CTCCAGGTTAGTGTGGGGACAGAGTTGTCCTGGGGACATTGGAGTGAAGTTGGAGATGATGGGAGCTCTG
GGAATCCATAATAGCTCCTCCAGAGAAATCTTCTAGGTGCCTGAGTTGTGCCATGAAATGAATATGTACA
TGTACATATGCATATACATTTGTTTTGTTATACCCTAGGCTCCCAGACCTCTGATCTGTCTCTCCCAGAT
TGTAAAGGTGACACTCTAGGGTCTGATTGGGGAGGGGCAATGTGGACATGATTGGGTTTCAGGAACTCCC
AGAATCCCCTGTGAGCGAGTGATGGGTTGTTCGAATGTTGTCTTCACAGTGATGGTTCATGACCCTCATT
CTCTAGCGTGAAGACAGCTGCCTGGAGTGGACTTGGTGACAGACAATGTCTTCTCATATCTCCTGTGACA
TCCAGAGCCCTCAGTTCTCTTTAGTCAAGTGTCTGATGTTCCCTGTGAGCCTATGGACTCAATGTGAAGA
ACTGTGGAGCCCAGTCCACCCCTCTACACCAGGACCCTGTCCCTGCACTGCTCTGTCTTCCCTTCCACAG
CCAACCTTGCTGGTTCAGCCAAACACTGAGGGACATCTGTAGCCTGTCAGCTCCATGCTACCCTGACCTG
CAACTCCTCACTTCCACACTGAGAATAATAATTTGAATGTAACCTTGATTGTTATCATCACGACCTAGGG
CTGATTTCTTGTTAATTTCATGGATTGAGAATGCTTAGAGGTTTTGTTTGTTTGTTTGGTTGATTTGTTT
TTTTGAAGAAATAAATGATAGATGAATAAACTTCCAGAATCTGGGTCACTAATAAGCCAGCCCCGACACC
CGCCAACACCCGCTGACGCGCCCTGACGGGCTTGTCTGCTCCCGGCATCCGCTTACAGACAAGCTGTGAC
CGTCTCCGGGAGCTGCATGTGTCAGAGGTTTTCACCGTCATCACCGAAACGCGCGAGACGAAAGGGCCTC
GTGATACGCCTATTTTTATAGGTTAATGTCATGATAATAATGGTTTCTTAGACGTCAGGTGGCACTTTTC
GGGGAAATGTGCGCGGAACCCCTATTTGTTTATTTTTCTAAATACATTCAAATATGTATCCGCTCATGAG
ACAATAACCCTGATAAATGCTTCAATAATATTGAAAAAGGAAGAGTATGAGTATTCAACATTTCCGTGTC
GCCCTTATTCCCTTTTTTGCGGCATTTTGCCTTCCTGTTTTTGCTCACCCAGAAACGCTGGTGAAAGTAA
AAGATGCTGAAGATCAGTTGGGTGCACGAGTGGGTTACATCGAACTGGATCTCAACAGCGGTAAGATCCT
TGAGAGTTTTCGCCCCGAAGAACGTTTTCCAATGATGAGCACTTTTAAAGTTCTGCTATGTGGCGCGGTA
TTATCCCGTATTGACGCCGGGCAAGAGCAACTCGGTCGCCGCATACACTATTCTCAGAATGACTTGGTTG
AGTACTCACCAGTCACAGAAAAGCATCTTACGGATGGCATGACAGTAAGAGAATTATGCAGTGCTGCCAT
AACCATGAGTGATAACACTGCGGCCAACTTACTTCTGACAACGATCGGAGGACCGAAGGAGCTAACCGCT
TTTTTGCACAACATGGGGGATCATGTAACTCGCCTTGATCGTTGGGAACCGGAGCTGAATGAAGCCATAC
CAAACGACGAGCGTGACACCACGATGCCTGTAGCAATGGCAACAACGTTGCGCAAACTATTAACTGGCGA
ACTACTTACTCTAGCTTCCCGGCAACAATTAATAGACTGGATGGAGGCGGATAAAGTTGCAGGACCACTT
CTGCGCTCGGCCCTTCCGGCTGGCTGGTTTATTGCTGATAAATCTGGAGCCGGTGAGCGTGGGTCTCGCG
GTATCATTGCAGCACTGGGGCCAGATGGTAAGCCCTCCCGTATCGTAGTTATCTACACGACGGGGAGTCA
GGCAACTATGGATGAACGAAATAGACAGATCGCTGAGATAGGTGCCTCACTGATTAAGCATTGGTAACTG
TCAGACCAAGTTTACTCATATATACTTTAGATTGATTTAAAACTTCATTTTTAATTTAAAAGGATCTAGG
TGAAGATCCTTTTTGATAATCTCATGACCAAAATCCCTTAACGTGAGTTTTCGTTCCACTGAGCGTCAGA
CCCCGTAGAAAAGATCAAAGGATCTTCTTGAGATCCTTTTTTTCTGCGCGTAATCTGCTGCTTGCAAACA
AAAAAACCACCGCTACCAGCGGTGGTTTGTTTGCCGGATCAAGAGCTACCAACTCTTTTTCCGAAGGTAA
CTGGCTTCAGCAGAGCGCAGATACCAAATACTGTTCTTCTAGTGTAGCCGTAGTTAGGCCACCACTTCAA
GAACTCTGTAGCACCGCCTACATACCTCGCTCTGCTAATCCTGTTACCAGTGGCTGCTGCCAGTGGCGAT
AAGTCGTGTCTTACCGGGTTGGACTCAAGACGATAGTTACCGGATAAGGCGCAGCGGTCGGGCTGAACGG
GGGGTTCGTGCACACAGCCCAGCTTGGAGCGAACGACCTACACCGAACTGAGATACCTACAGCGTGAGCT
ATGAGAAAGCGCCACGCTTCCCGAAGGGAGAAAGGCGGACAGGTATCCGGTAAGCGGCAGGGTCGGAACA
GGAGAGCGCACGAGGGAGCTTCCAGGGGGAAACGCCTGGTATCTTTATAGTCCTGTCGGGTTTCGCCACC
TCTGACTTGAGCGTCGATTTTTGTGATGCTCGTCAGGGGGGCGGAGCCTATGGAAAAACGCCAGCAACGC
GGCCTTTTTACGGTTCCTGGCCTTTTGCTGGCCTTTTGCTCACATGTTCTTTCCTGCGTTATCCCCTGAT
TCTGTGGATAACCGTATTACCGCCTTTGAGTGAGCTGATACCGCTCGCCGCAGCCGAACGACCGAGCGCA
GCGAGTCAGTGAGCGAGGAAGCGGAAGAGCGCCCAATACGCAAACCGCCTCTCCCCGCGCGTTGGCCGAT
TCATTAATGCAGCTGGCACGACAGGTTTCCCGACTGGAAAGCGGGCAGTGAGCGCAACGCAATTAATGTG
GAACCAATCAGTGTCGCCGCGGACGCTGGATATAAAGTCCACGCAGCCCGCAGAACTCAGAAGTCGCGAA
TCGCCGACAGGTGCGATGGTACCGTGCACGCTGCTCCTGCTGTTGGCGGCCGCCCTGGCTCCGACTCAGA
CCCGCGCGGGTGAGTACCGGGCCGGGAGGGAAACGGCCTCTGAGGGGAGGGGCGGCACCGGGGAAGCCGC
GTCCTCGGGTCGCCCACCGGACCCTCCGCCCCTTCTCCACCCGAGTCCCGCGCCCTGCTCCCCTCTCAGC
CCGCGCAGCCGCCCGGGGTCTGGTGAGGTGGTCCGGGTCTCACCGCGCGCCGCCCCCAGGCCCACACTCG
CTGAGGTATTTCGTCACCGCCGTGTCCCGGCCCGGCCTCGGGGAGCCCCGGTACATGGAAGTCGGCTACG
TGGACGACACGGAGTTCGTGCGCTTCGACAGCGACGCGGAGAATCCGAGATATGAGCCGCGGGCGCGGTG
GATGGAGCAGGAGGGGCCCGAGTATTGGGAGCGGGAGACACAGAAAGCCAAGGGCAATGAGCAGAGTTTC
CGAGTGGACCTGAGGACCCTGCTCGGCTACTACAACCAGAGCAAGGGCGGTGAGTGACCCCGGGTCGGAG
GTCACGACCCCTCCACGTCCCGACACAGGGACGCTGACGTCCCGGGTCCCAAGTCCGAGGTTCGGGAACA
GAACGGACCCGGAACCGGTTTCTCTTTCAGTTTGGAGGAGTCCGCGGGCGGGCGGGGCCGGGGCGGGTGA
GCGGGGCTGACCGCGGGGTCCCGCAGGCTCTCACACTATTCAGGTGATCTCTGGCTGTGAAGTGGGGTCC
GACGGGCGACTCCTCCGCGGGTACCAGCAGTACGCCTACGACGGCTGCGATTACATCGCCCTGAACGAAG
ACCTGAAAACGTGGACGGCGGCGGGCATGGCGGCGCTGATCACCAAACACAAGTGGGAGCAGGCTGGTGA
AGCAGAGAGACTCAGGGCCTACCTGGAGGGCACGTGCGTGGAGTGGCTCCGCAGATACCTGAAGGACGGG
AACGCGACGCTGCTGCGCACAGGTGCAGGGGCCGCGGGCAGCTCCTCCCTCTGCCCTCGGGCTGGGGCTC
AGTCCTGGGGAAGAAGAAACCCTCAGCTGGGGTGATGCCCCTGTCTCAGAGGGGAGAGAGTGTCGCTGGT
CTCCTGATCCCTCATCACAGTGACTGCACTGACTCTCCCAGGGCTCAGCCTTCTCCCTGGACAGTGCCCA
GGCTGTCTCAGGAGGGAAGGAGAGAATTTCCCTGAGGTAACAACAGCTGCTCCCTTCAGTTCCCCTGCAG
CCTCTGTCAGCCATGGCCTCTCCCAGGCCGGGTTCTCTGCCCACGCCCACTGTCTGTAGACACTGACTCC
TGTCCTGCTGAATGTGTCAGCCCTTACACCTCAGGACCGGAAGTCTCCTTACCTGATAAGAGACATGGAC
A
Features (pLannotate 1.2.2; 11 found; start..end, strand, type, name):
   1290..1586    +  CDS            H2-D1 (fragment): HA1Y_MOUSE - Experimental evidence at protein level: Swiss-Prot protein existence level 1. Involved in the presentation of foreign antigens to the immune system. From Mus musculus (Mouse).
   1705..1911    +  CDS            H2-T23 (fragment): HA15_MOUSE - Experimental evidence at protein level: Swiss-Prot protein existence level 1. Involved in the presentation of foreign antigens to the immune system. From Mus musculus (Mouse).
   2199..2288    +  CDS            HA1Z_MOUSE (fragment): Experimental evidence at transcript level: Swiss-Prot protein existence level 2. Involved in the presentation of foreign antigens to the immune system. From Mus musculus (Mouse).
   2962..2997    -  CDS            rop (fragment): Rop protein, which maintains plasmids at low copy number; rop
   3092..3196    +  promoter       AmpR promoter: bla
   3197..4057    +  CDS            AmpR: β-lactamase; bla; confers resistance to ampicillin, carbenicillin, and related antibiotics
   4228..4816    +  rep_origin     ori: high-copy-number ColE1/pMB1/pBR322/pUC origin of replication
   4999..5091    +  CDS            lacI (fragment): lac repressor; lacI; The lac repressor binds to the lac operator to inhibit transcription in E. coli. This inhibition can be relieved by adding lactose or isopropyl-β-D-thiogalactopyranoside (IPTG).
   5190..5315    +  CDS            H2-Q10 (fragment): HA10_MOUSE - Experimental evidence at protein level: Swiss-Prot protein existence level 1. Involved in the presentation of foreign antigens to the immune system. From Mus musculus (Mouse).
   5419..5721    +  CDS            RT1-Aw2 (fragment): HA11_RAT - Experimental evidence at protein level: Swiss-Prot protein existence level 1. Involved in the presentation of foreign antigens to the immune system. From Rattus norvegicus (Rat).
   5906..6181    +  CDS            H2-D1 (fragment): HA1Y_MOUSE - Experimental evidence at protein level: Swiss-Prot protein existence level 1. Involved in the presentation of foreign antigens to the immune system. From Mus musculus (Mouse).
