[The description below was written by a language model from this plasmid's Addgene catalogue record and pLannotate feature annotations shown in this document.]
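Description:
pUC19, containing H2-Kb c57/BL6 WK9 is a bacterial cloning plasmid of about 6.6 kb that carries a roughly 4.3 kb mouse MHC class I sequence, inserted into a pUC19 backbone by Gibson assembly. It is maintained in E. coli through the high-copy ColE1/pUC-type origin and selected with ampicillin via the bla gene under its own promoter. Short remnants of rop and lacI are the only other backbone features annotated. No eukaryotic promoter, polyadenylation signal, mammalian selection marker, tag or reporter is annotated, so the plasmid appears to be a sequence carrier rather than an expression vector.

Within the insert, automated annotation finds six separate coding fragments on the same strand, each matching a class I histocompatibility protein (H2-D1, H2-Q10, H2-T23, a rat RT1-A homologue and others). They are separated by unannotated gaps, including one of well over a kilobase. This pattern is consistent with a genomic, exon–intron copy of a class I gene. The assorted names most likely reflect the strong similarity among class I family members, not the presence of several genes. The two feature tables, from the depositor sequence and the repository's sequencing result, are the same length and list the same features, differing only in their start coordinate.

The record is inconsistent about the allele. The plasmid name and stated purpose give H2-Kb from C57BL/6, while the insert field reads H2-Kd from Balb/c, and the annotations cannot settle which is correct. The associated publication concerns reprogramming MHC specificity by CRISPR-Cas9-assisted cassette exchange, so the plasmid probably served as a source or donor template for the allele in that work, though the record does not state its exact role.
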