Addgene plasmid #102641: pUC19, containing H2-Kb c57/BL6 WK9
Purpose: Encodes sequence of the murine H2-Kb allele
Depositing lab: Sai Reddy. Depositing organization: ETH Zurich (Swiss Federal Institute of Technology). Publication: Reprogramming MHC specificity by CRISPR-Cas9-assisted cassette exchange. Kelton W, Waindok AC, Pesch T, Pogson M, Ford K, Parola C, Reddy ST. Sci Rep. 2017 Apr 4;7:45775. doi: 10.1038/srep45775. PubMed 28374766.
Backbone
  Vector backbone: puc19
  Backbone size w/o insert (bp): 2300
  Total vector size (bp): 6600
Growth in bacteria
  Bacterial resistance: Ampicillin, 100 μg/mL
  Growth temperature: 37°C
  Growth strain: DH5alpha
  Copy number: Unknown
Gene/Insert
  Gene/Insert name: H2-Kd Balb/c
  Species: M. musculus (mouse)
  Insert size (bp): 4300
  Cloning method: Gibson Cloning
  Sequencing primers: 5′ GAACCAATCAGTGTCGCCGCG; 3′ TAGTGACCCAGATTCTGGAAGTTTATTCATCTATC
Terms and licenses: Academic/Nonprofit Terms; Industry Terms: Not Available to Industry
How to cite: pUC19, containing H2-Kb c57/BL6 WK9 was a gift from Sai Reddy (Addgene plasmid # 102641 ; http://n2t.net/addgene:102641 ; RRID:Addgene_102641)
